Addgene plasmid #50305: pICSL30010
Depositing lab: Nicola Patron. Depositing organization: Sainsbury Laboratory, Norwich. Publication: A golden gate modular cloning toolbox for plants. Engler C, Youles M, Gruetzner R, Ehnert TM, Werner S, Jones JD, Patron NJ, Marillonnet S. ACS Synth Biol. 2014 Nov 21;3(11):839-43. doi: 10.1021/sb4001504. Epub 2014 Feb 20. PubMed 24933124.
Backbone
  Vector backbone: pAGM1276
  Vector type: plant expression
Growth in bacteria
  Bacterial resistance: Spectinomycin, 50 μg/mL
  Growth temperature: 37°C
  Growth strain: DH5alpha
  Copy number: High Copy
Gene/Insert
  Gene/Insert name: CDS no stop codon, mEOS2 photoactivatable fluorescent protein (Lobophyllia hemprichii)
  Mutation: BsaI/BbsI sites removed by point-mutation
  Cloning method: Restriction Enzyme; 5′ cloning site BpiI (destroyed during cloning); 3′ cloning site BpiI (destroyed during cloning)
Terms and licenses: Academic/Nonprofit Terms; Industry Terms: Not Available to Industry
Depositor comments: insert can be released with BsaI
How to cite: pICSL30010 was a gift from Nicola Patron (Addgene plasmid # 50305 ; http://n2t.net/addgene:50305 ; RRID:Addgene_50305)
