[The description below was written by a language model from this plasmid's Addgene catalogue record and pLannotate feature annotations shown in this document.]
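Description:
pICSL30010 is a small (about 2.9 kb) Level 0 part plasmid from a Golden Gate modular cloning (MoClo) toolkit for plants, built in the pAGM1276 backbone. Although catalogued as a plant expression vector, it is not itself an expression construct. The feature table shows no plant promoter, terminator or T-DNA borders, only a stored coding module and the bacterial maintenance functions. It is propagated in E. coli from a high-copy ColE1/pUC-type origin and selected with spectinomycin through the aadA aminoglycoside adenylyltransferase gene. The short gentamicin acetyltransferase, integrase and lacI fragments and the bla promoter annotated nearby appear to be remnants of the backbone's resistance cassette and cloning region rather than functional parts.

The payload is the coding sequence of mEos2, a photoconvertible fluorescent protein derived from the stony coral Lobophyllia hemprichii that emits green fluorescence until light-induced conversion shifts its emission. The sequence is supplied without a stop codon, so it can be fused in frame ahead of another coding module, for example to tag the N-terminus of a protein of interest. Internal BsaI and BbsI/BpiI recognition sites were removed by point mutation, which is needed for compatibility with the Type IIS enzymes used in Golden Gate assembly. The insert was cloned through BpiI sites that were destroyed in the process, and it can be released with BsaI. This allows one-pot, directional assembly with promoter, other coding and terminator modules into a complete transcription unit. Such units can then be combined into multigene constructs for plant transformation, for instance to track or image fusion proteins by photoconversion.
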