Features (pLannotate 1.2.2; 7 found; start..end, strand, type, name):
    163..951     -  CDS            aadA: S3AD_ECOLX - Experimental evidence at protein level: Swiss-Prot protein existence level 1. Mediates bacterial resistance to the antibiotics streptomycin and spectinomycin. From Escherichia coli.
    958..1014    -  CDS            GmR (fragment): gentamycin acetyltransferase; aacC1; confers resistance to gentamycin
   1102..1182    +  CDS            int (fragment): INT2_ECOLX - Protein inferred from homology: Swiss-Prot protein existence level 3. Putative integrase believed to be involved in the insertion of antibiotic resistance genes into plasmids and transposons. From Escherichia coli.
   1173..1277    -  promoter       AmpR promoter: bla
   1399..2076    +  CDS            mEos2: mEos2 is a photoconvertible green/yellow fluorescent protein published in 2009, derived from Lobophyllia hemprichii. It has moderate acid sensitivity.
   2094..2143    -  CDS            lacI (fragment): lac repressor; lacI; The lac repressor binds to the lac operator to inhibit transcription in E. coli. This inhibition can be relieved by adding lactose or isopropyl-β-D-thiogalactopyranoside (IPTG).
   2326..2914    -  rep_origin     ori: high-copy-number ColE1/pMB1/pBR322/pUC origin of replication
>Addgene plasmid #50305 | pICSL30010 | addgene full sequence | sequence record 499942 | Addgene NGS Result
GATCTTTTCTACGGGGTCTGACGCTCAGTGGAACGAAAACTCACGTTAAGGGATTTTGGTCATGAGATTA
TCAAAAAGGATCTTCACCTAGATCCTTTTAAATTAAAAATGAAGTTTTAAATCAATCTAAAGTATATATG
AGTAAACTTGGTCTGACAGTTATTTGCCGACTACCTTGGTGATCTCGCCTTTTACGTAATGGACAAATTC
TTCCAACTGATCTGCGCGCGAGGCCAAGCGATCTTCTTCTTGTCCAAGATAAGCCTGTCTAGCTTCAAGT
ATGACGGGCTGATACTGGGCCGGCAGGCGCTCCATTGCCCAGTCGGCAGCGACATCCTTCGGCGCGATTT
TGCCGGTTACTGCGCTGTACCAAATGCGGGACAACGTAAGCACTACATTTCGCTCATCGCCAGCCCAGTC
GGGCGGCGAGTTCCATAGCGTTAAGGTTTCATTTAGCGCCTCAAATAGATCCTGTTCAGGAACCGGATCA
AAGAGTTCCTCCGCCGCTGGACCTACCAAGGCAACGCTATGTTCTCTTGCTTTTGTCAGCAAGATAGCCA
GATCAATGTCGATCGTGGCTGGCTCGAAGATACCTGCAAGAATGTCATTGCGCTGCCATTCTCCAAATTG
CAGTTCGCGCTTAGCTGGATAACGCCACGGAATGATGTCGTCGTGCACAACAATGGTGACTTCTACAGCG
CGGAGAATCTCGCTCTCTCCAGGGGAAGCCGAAGTTTCCAAAAGGTCGTTGATCAAAGCTCGCCGCGTTG
TTTCATCAAGCCTTACGGTCACCGTAACCAGCAAATCAATATCGCTGTGTGGCTTCAGGCCGCCATCCAC
TGCGGAGCCGTACAAATGTACGGCCAGCAACGTCGGTTCGAGATGGCGCTCGATGACGCCAACTACCTCT
GATAGTTGAGTCGATACTTCGGCGATCACCGCTTCCCTCATGATGTTTAACTTTGTTTTAGGGCGACTGC
CCTGCTGCGTAACATCGTTGCTGCTCCATAACATCAAACATCGACCCACGGCGTAACGCGCTTGCTGCTT
GGATGCCCGAGGCATAGACTGTACCCCAAAAAAAAACAGTCATAACAAGCCATGAAAACCGCCACTGCGC
CGTTACCACCGCTGCGTTCGGTCAAGGTTCTGGACCAGTTGCGTGAGCGCATACTCTTCCTTTTTCAATA
TTATTGAAGCATTTATCAGGGTTATTGTCTCATGAGCGGATACATATTTGAATGTATTTAGAAAAATAAA
CAAATAGGGGTTCCGCGCACATTTCCCCGAAAAGTGCCACCTGACGTCTAAGAAACCATTATTATCATGA
CATTAACCTATAAAAATAGGCGTATCACGAGGCCCTTTCGTCCACTGAAGAGCCACTGTGGTCTCACCAT
GTCTGCAATTAAGCCTGACATGAAGATCAAGTTGAGGATGGAGGGAAACGTGAACGGACACCACTTCGTG
ATCGACGGTGACGGAACTGGTAAGCCTTTCGAGGGAAAGCAGTCAATGGACTTGGAGGTGAAGGAGGGAG
GACCTTTGCCATTCGCTTTCGACATCTTGACTACTGCTTTCCACTACGGTAACAGGGTTTTCGCTAAGTA
CCCTGATAACATTCAAGATTACTTCAAGCAGTCATTCCCAAAGGGTTACTCTTGGGAGAGATCATTGACT
TTCGAGGACGGAGGTATCTGCATCGCAAGGAACGACATCACAATGGAGGGAGACACATTTTACAACAAGG
TGAGGTTCTACGGAACTAACTTCCCTGCAAACGGACCTGTGATGCAGAAAAAAACATTGAAATGGGAGCC
TTCTACAGAGAAGATGTACGTGAGGGACGGAGTGTTGACTGGTGACATCCACATGGCATTGTTGCTTGAG
GGTAACGCTCACTACAGGTGCGACTTCAGGACTACATACAAGGCTAAGGAGAAGGGAGTGAAGTTGCCTG
GATACCACTTCGTTGACCACTGCATCGAGATTTTGTCTCACGACAAGGACTACAATAAGGTTAAGTTGTA
CGAGCATGCAGTGGCACACTCTGGATTGCCTGACAACGCTAGGAGAATGTGAGACCACGAGTGATTAATG
AATCGGCCAACGCGCGGGGAGAGGCGGTTTGCGTATTGGGCGCTCTTCCGCTTCCTCGCTCACTGACTCG
CTGCGCTCGGTCGTTCGGCTGCGGCGAGCGGTATCAGCTCACTCAAAGGCGGTAATACGGTTATCCACAG
AATCAGGGGATAACGCAGGAAAGAACATGTGAGCAAAAGGCCAGCAAAAGGCCAGGAACCGTAAAAAGGC
CGCGTTGCTGGCGTTTTTCCATAGGCTCCGCCCCCCTGACGAGCATCACAAAAATCGACGCTCAAGTCAG
AGGTGGCGAAACCCGACAGGACTATAAAGATACCAGGCGTTTCCCCCTGGAAGCTCCCTCGTGCGCTCTC
CTGTTCCGACCCTGCCGCTTACCGGATACCTGTCCGCCTTTCTCCCTTCGGGAAGCGTGGCGCTTTCTCA
TAGCTCACGCTGTAGGTATCTCAGTTCGGTGTAGGTCGTTCGCTCCAAGCTGGGCTGTGTGCACGAACCC
CCCGTTCAGCCCGACCGCTGCGCCTTATCCGGTAACTATCGTCTTGAGTCCAACCCGGTAAGACACGACT
TATCGCCACTGGCAGCAGCCACTGGTAACAGGATTAGCAGAGCGAGGTATGTAGGCGGTGCTACAGAGTT
CTTGAAGTGGTGGCCTAACTACGGCTACACTAGAAGAACAGTATTTGGTATCTGCGCTCTGCTGAAGCCA
GTTACCTTCGGAAAAAGAGTTGGTAGCTCTTGATCCGGCAAACAAACCACCGCTGGTAGCGGTGGTTTTT
TTGTTTGCAAGCAGCAGATTACGCGCAGAAAAAAAGGATCTCAAGAAGATCCTTT
