>Addgene plasmid #50305 | pICSL30010 | addgene partial sequence | sequence record 76525 | ColEterm 5'-agctgataccgctcgccgcagccgaacg-3'
GAGCGAGGAAGCGGAAGAGCGCCCAATACGCAAACCGCCTCTCCCCGCGCGTTGGCCGATTCATTAATCA
CTCGTGGTCTCACATTCTCCTAGCGTTGTCAGGCAATCCAGAGTGTGCCACTGCATGCTCGTACAACTTA
ACCTTATTGTAGTCCTTGTCGTGAGACAAAATCTCGATGCAGTGGTCAACGAAGTGGTATCCAGGCAACT
TCACTCCCTTCTCCTTAGCCTTGTATGTAGTCCTGAAGTCGCACCTGTAGTGAGCGTTACCCTCAAGCAA
CAATGCCATGTGGATGTCACCAGTCAACACTCCGTCCCTCACGTACATCTTCTCTGTAGAAGGCTCCCAT
TTCAATGTTTTTTTCTGCATCACAGGTCCGTTTGCAGGGAAGTTAGTTCCGTAGAACCTCACCTTGTTGT
AAAATGTGTCTCCCTCCATTGTGATGTCGTTCCTTGCGATGCAGATACCTCCGTCCTCGAAAGTCAATGA
TCTCTCCCAAGAGTAACCCTTTGGGAATGACTGCTTGAAGTAATCTTGAATGTTATCAGGGTACTTAGCG
AAAACCCTGTTACCGTAGTGGAAAGCAGTAGTCAAGATGTCGAAAGCGAATGGCAAAGGTCCTCCCTCCT
TCACCTCCAAGTCCATTGACTGCTTTCCCTCGAAAGGCTTACCAGTTCCGTCACCGTCGATCACGAAGTG
GTGTCCGTTCACGTTTCCCTCCATCCTCAACTTGATCTTCATGTCAGGCTTAATTGCAGACATGGTGAGA
CCACAGTGGCTCTTCAGTGGACGAAAGGGCCTCGTGATACGCCTATTTTTATAGGTTAATGTCATGATAA
TAATGGTTTCTTA
